>Addgene plasmid #123125 | pAAV-GFAP104-ChromeQ-mCherry | addgene full sequence | sequence record 242016 | Addgene NGS Result
CCTGCAGGCAGCTGCGCGCTCGCTCGCTCACTGAGGCCGCCCGGGCGTCGGGCGACCTTTGGTCGCCCGG
CCTCAGTGAGCGAGCGAGCGCGCAGAGAGGGAGTGGCCAACTCCATCACTAGGGGTTCCTGCGGCCGCAC
GCGTTGCAAAGATGGATAAAGTTTTAAACAGAGAGGAATCTTTGCAGCTAATGGACCTTCTAGGTCTTGA
AAGGAGTGGGAATTGGCTCCGGTGCCCGTCAGTGGGCAGAGCGCACATCGCCCACAGTCCCCGAGAAGTT
GGGGGGAGGGGTCGGCAGCGCTAGATCTAACATATCCTGGTGTGGAGTAGGGGACGCTGCTCTGACAGAG
GCTCGGGGGCCTGAGCTGGCTCTGTGAGCTGGGGAGGAGGCAGACAGCCAGGCCTTGTCTGCAAGCAGAC
CTGGCAGCATTGGGCTGGCCGCCCCCCAGGGCCTCCTCTTCATGCCCAGTGAATGACTCACCTTGGCACA
GACACAATGTTCGGGGTGGGCACAGTGCCTGCTTCCCGCCGCACCCCAGCCCCCCTCAAATGCCTTCCGA
GAAGCCCATTGAGCAGGGGGCTTGCATTGCACCCCAGCCTGACAGCCTGGCATCTTGGGATAAAAGCAGC
ACAGCCCCCTAGGGGCTGCCCTTGCTGTGTGGCGCCACCGGCGGTGGAGAACAAGGCTCTATTCAGCCTG
TGCCCAGGAAAGGGGATCAGGGGATGCCCAGGCATGGACAGTGGGTGGCAGGGGGGGAGAGGAGGGCTGT
CTGCTTCCCAGAAGTCCAAGGACACAAATGGGTGAGGGGAGAGCTCTCCCCATAGCTGGGCTGCGGCCCA
ACCCCACCCCCTCAGGCTATGCCAGGGGGTGTTGCCAGGGGCACCCGGGCATCGCCAGTCTAGCCCACTC
CTTCATAAAGCCCTCGCATCCCAGGAGCGAGCAGAGCCAGAGCAGGTTGGAGAGGAGACGCATCACCTCC
GCTGCTCGCGGGGATCCGCCACCATGGACTATGGCGGCGCTTTGTCTGCCGTCGGACGCGAACTTTTGTT
CGTTACTAATCCTGTGGTGGTGAACGGGTCCGTCCTGGTCCCTGAGGATCAATGTTACTGTGCCGGATGG
ATTGAATCTCGCGGCACGAACGGCGCTCAGACCGCGTCAAATGTCCTGCAGTGGCTTGCAGCAGGATTCA
GCATTTTGCTGCTGATGTTCTATTCTTACCAAACCTGGAAATCTACATGCGGCTGGGAGGAGATCTATGT
GTGCGCCATTGCAATGGTTAAGGTGATTCTCGAGTTCTTTTTTGAGTTTAAGAATCCCTCTATGCTCTAC
CTTGCCACAGGAGGTTCGGTGCAGTGGCTGCGCTATGCAGAGTGGCTGCTCACTTGTCCTGTCATCCTTA
TCCACCTGAGCAACCTCACCGGCCTGAGCAACGACTACAGCAGGAGAACCATGGGACTCCTTGTCTCAGA
CATCGGGACTATCGTGTGGGGGGCTACCAGCGCCATGGCAACCGGCTATGTTAAAGTCATCTTCTTTTGT
CTTGGATTGTGCTATGGCGCGAACACATTTTTTCACGCCGCCAAAGCATATATCGAGGGTTATCATACTG
TGCCAAAGGGTCGGTGCCGCCAGGTCGTGACCGGCATGGCATGGCTGTTTTTCGTGAGCTGGGGTATGTT
CCCAATTCTCTTCATTTTGGGGCCCGAAGGTTTTGGCGTCCTGAGCGTCTATGGCTCCACCGTAGGTCAC
ACGATTATTGATCTGATGAGTAAAAATTGTTGGGGGTTGTTGGGACACTACCTGCGCGTCCTGATCCACG
AGCACATATTGATTCACGGAGATATCCGCAAAACCACCAAACTGAACATCGGCGGAACGGAGATCGAGGT
CGAGACTCTCGTCGAAGACGAAGCCGAGGCCGGAGCCGTGCCAGCGGCACCGGTAGTGAGCAAGGGCGAG
GAGGATAACATGGCCATCATCAAGGAGTTCATGCGCTTCAAGGTGCACATGGAGGGCTCCGTGAACGGCC
ACGAGTTCGAGATCGAGGGCGAGGGCGAGGGCCGCCCCTACGAGGGCACCCAGACCGCCAAGCTGAAGGT
GACCAAGGGTGGCCCCCTGCCCTTCGCCTGGGACATCCTGTCCCCTCAGTTCATGTACGGCTCCAAGGCC
TACGTGAAGCACCCCGCCGACATCCCCGACTACTTGAAGCTGTCCTTCCCCGAGGGCTTCAAGTGGGAGC
GCGTGATGAACTTCGAGGACGGCGGCGTGGTGACCGTGACCCAGGACTCCTCCCTGCAGGACGGCGAGTT
CATCTACAAGGTGAAGCTGCGCGGCACCAACTTCCCCTCCGACGGCCCCGTAATGCAGAAGAAGACCATG
GGCTGGGAGGCCTCCTCCGAGCGGATGTACCCCGAGGACGGCGCCCTGAAGGGCGAGATCAAGCAGAGGC
TGAAGCTGAAGGACGGCGGCCACTACGACGCTGAGGTCAAGACCACCTACAAGGCCAAGAAGCCCGTGCA
GCTGCCCGGCGCCTACAACGTCAACATCAAGTTGGACATCACCTCCCACAACGAGGACTACACCATCGTG
GAACAGTACGAACGCGCCGAGGGCCGCCACTCCACCGGCGGCATGGACGAGCTGTACAAGTAAGAATTCT
GTACAAAGCTTATCGATAATCAACCTCTGGATTACAAAATTTGTGAAAGATTGACTGGTATTCTTAACTA
TGTTGCTCCTTTTACGCTATGTGGATACGCTGCTTTAATGCCTTTGTATCATGCTATTGCTTCCCGTATG
GCTTTCATTTTCTCCTCCTTGTATAAATCCTGGTTGCTGTCTCTTTATGAGGAGTTGTGGCCCGTTGTCA
GGCAACGTGGCGTGGTGTGCACTGTGTTTGCTGACGCAACCCCCACTGGTTGGGGCATTGCCACCACCTG
TCAGCTCCTTTCCGGGACTTTCGCTTTCCCCCTCCCTATTGCCACGGCGGAACTCATCGCCGCCTGCCTT
GCCCGCTGCTGGACAGGGGCTCGGCTGTTGGGCACTGACAATTCCGTGGTGTTGTCGGGGAAATCATCGT
CCTTTCCTTGGCTGCTCGCCTATGTTGCCACCTGGATTCTGCGCGGGACGTCCTTCTGCTACGTCCCTTC
GGCCCTCAATCCAGCGGACCTTCCTTCCCGCGGCCTGCTGCCGGCTCTGCGGCCTCTTCCGCGTCTTCGC
CTTCGCCCTCAGACGAGTCGGATCTCCCTTTGGGCCGCCTCCCCGCATCGATACCGGCTCGAGACGGGTG
GCATCCCTGTGACCCCTCCCCAGTGCCTCTCCTGGCCCTGGAAGTTGCCACTCCAGTGCCCACCAGCCTT
GTCCTAATAAAATTAAGTTGCATCATTTTGTCTGACTAGGTGTCCTTCTATAATATTATGGGGTGGAGGG
GGGTGGTATGGAGCAAGGGGCAAGTTGGGAAGACAACCTGTAGGGCCTGCGGGGTCTATTGGGAACCAAG
CTGGAGTGCAGTGGCACAATCTTGGCTCACTGCAATCTCCGCCTCCTGGGTTCAAGCGATTCTCCTGCCT
CAGCCTCCCGAGTTGTTGGGATTCCAGGCATGCATGACCAGGCTCAGCTAATTTTTGTTTTTTTGGTAGA
GACGGGGTTTCACCATATTGGCCAGGCTGGTCTCCAACTCCTAATCTCAGGTGATCTACCCACCTTGGCC
TCCCAAATTGCTGGGATTACAGGCGTGAACCACTGCTCCCTTCCCTGTCCTTCTCGAGCTGATTTTGTAG
GTAACCACGTGCGGACCGAGCGGCCGCAGGAACCCCTAGTGATGGAGTTGGCCACTCCCTCTCTGCGCGC
TCGCTCGCTCACTGAGGCCGGGCGACCAAAGGTCGCCCGACGCCCGGGCTTTGCCCGGGCGGCCTCAGTG
AGCGAGCGAGCGCGCAGCTGCCTGCAGGGGCGCCTGATGCGGTATTTTCTCCTTACGCATCTGTGCGGTA
TTTCACACCGCATA
[95 nt withheld, positions 4005-4099]
T
[46 nt withheld, positions 4101-4146]
C
[141 nt withheld, positions 4148-4288]
CCTTTGACGTTGGAGTCCACGTTCTTT
[37 nt withheld, positions 4316-4352]
ACTCTATCTCGGGCTATTCTTTTGATTTATAAGGGATTTTGCCGATTTCGGTCTATTGGTTAAAAAATGA
GCTGATTTAACAAAAATTTAACGCGAATTTTAACAAAATATTAACGTTTACAATTTTATGGTGCACTCTC
AGTACAATCTGCTCTGATGCCGCATAGTTAAGCCAGCCCCGACACCCGCCAACACCCGCTGACGCGCCCT
GACGGGCTTGTCTGCTCCCGGCATCCGCTTACAGACAAGCTGTGACCGTCTCCGGGAGCTGCATGTGTCA
GAGGTTTTCACCGTCATCACCGAAACGCGCGAGACGAAAGGGCCTCGTGATACGCCTATTTTTATAGGTT
AATGTCATGATAATAATGGTTTCTTAGACGTCAGGTGGCACTTTTCGGGGAAATGTGCGCGGAACCCCTA
TTTGTTTATTTTTCTAAATACATTCAAATATGTATCCGCTCATGAGACAATAACCCTGATAAATGCTTCA
ATAATATTGAAAAAGGAAGAGTATGAGTATTCAACATTTCCGTGTCGCCCTTATTCCCTTTTTTGCGGCA
TTTTGCCTTCCTGTTTTTGCTCACCCAGAAACGCTGGTGAAAGTAAAAGATGCTGAAGATCAGTTGGGTG
CACGAGTGGGTTACATCGAACTGGATCTCAACAGCGGTAAGATCCTTGAGAGTTTTCGCCCCGAAGAACG
TTTTCCAATGATGAGCACTTTTAAAGTTCTGCTATGTGGCGCGGTATTATCCCGTATTGACGCCGGGCAA
GAGCAACTCGGTCGCCGCATACACTATTCTCAGAATGACTTGGTTGAGTACTCACCAGTCACAGAAAAGC
ATCTTACGGATGGCATGACAGTAAGAGAATTATGCAGTGCTGCCATAACCATGAGTGATAACACTGCGGC
CAACTTACTTCTGACAACGATCGGAGGACCGAAGGAGCTAACCGCTTTTTTGCACAACATGGGGGATCAT
GTAACTCGCCTTGATCGTTGGGAACCGGAGCTGAATGAAGCCATACCAAACGACGAGCGTGACACCACGA
TGCCTGTAGCAATGGCAACAACGTTGCGCAAACTATTAACTGGCGAACTACTTACTCTAGCTTCCCGGCA
ACAATTAATAGACTGGATGGAGGCGGATAAAGTTGCAGGACCACTTCTGCGCTCGGCCCTTCCGGCTGGC
TGGTTTATTGCTGATAAATCTGGAGCCGGTGAGCGTGGGTCTCGCGGTATCATTGCAGCACTGGGGCCAG
ATGGTAAGCCCTCCCGTATCGTAGTTATCTACACGACGGGGAGTCAGGCAACTATGGATGAACGAAATAG
ACAGATCGCTGAGATAGGTGCCTCACTGATTAAGCATTGGTAACTGTCAGACCAAGTTTACTCATATATA
CTTTAGATTGATTTAAAACTTCATTTTTAATTTAAAAGGATCTAGGTGAAGATCCTTTTTGATAATCTCA
TGACCAAAATCCCTTAACGTGAGTTTTCGTTCCACTGAGCGTCAGACCCCGTAGAAAAGATCAAAGGATC
TTCTTGAGATCCTTTTTTTCTGCGCGTAATCTGCTGCTTGCAAACAAAAAAACCACCGCTACCAGCGGTG
GTTTGTTTGCCGGATCAAGAGCTACCAACTCTTTTTCCGAAGGTAACTGGCTTCAGCAGAGCGCAGATAC
CAAATACTGTTCTTCTAGTGTAGCCGTAGTTAGGCCACCACTTCAAGAACTCTGTAGCACCGCCTACATA
CCTCGCTCTGCTAATCCTGTTACCAGTGGCTGCTGCCAGTGGCGATAAGTCGTGTCTTACCGGGTTGGAC
TCAAGACGATAGTTACCGGATAAGGCGCAGCGGTCGGGCTGAACGGGGGGTTCGTGCACACAGCCCAGCT
TGGAGCGAACGACCTACACCGAACTGAGATACCTACAGCGTGAGCTATGAGAAAGCGCCACGCTTCCCGA
AGGGAGAAAGGCGGACAGGTATCCGGTAAGCGGCAGGGTCGGAACAGGAGAGCGCACGAGGGAGCTTCCA
GGGGGAAACGCCTGGTATCTTTATAGTCCTGTCGGGTTTCGCCACCTCTGACTTGAGCGTCGATTTTTGT
GATGCTCGTCAGGGGGGCGGAGCCTATGGAAAAACGCCAGCAACGCGGCCTTTTTACGGTTCCTGGCCTT
TTGCTGGCCTTTTGCTCACATGT
Features (pLannotate 1.2.2; 16 found; start..end, strand, type, name):
     12..39      +  repeat_region  AAV2 ITR (fragment): inverted terminal repeat of adeno-associated virus serotype 2 inverted
     68..95      +  repeat_region  AAV2 ITR (fragment): inverted terminal repeat of adeno-associated virus serotype 2 inverted
    152..218     +  CDS            small t antigen (fragment): SV40 (simian virus 40) small t antigen
    244..297     +  promoter       EF-1α core promoter (fragment): core promoter for human elongation factor EF-1α
   1004..1930    +  CDS            ChR2(H134R): H134R mutant of an N-terminal fragment of channelrhodopsin-2 from the alga Chlamydomonas reinhardtii (Nagel et al., 2005) blue light-activated cation channel
   1946..2652    +  CDS            mCherry (fragment): monomeric derivative of DsRed fluorescent protein (Shaner et al., 2004) mammalian codon-optimized
   2678..3266    +  misc_feature   WPRE: woodchuck hepatitis virus posttranscriptional regulatory element
   3286..3762    +  polyA_signal   hGH poly(A) signal: human growth hormone polyadenylation signal
   3808..3948    +  repeat_region  AAV2 ITR: inverted terminal repeat of adeno-associated virus serotype 2 inverted
   3953..4004    -  misc_feature   bom (fragment): basis of mobility region from pBR322
   4023..4478    +  rep_origin     f1 ori (sequence partly withheld): f1 bacteriophage origin of replication; arrow indicates direction of (+) strand synthesis
   4479..4528    -  misc_feature   bom (fragment): basis of mobility region from pBR322
   4630..4665    -  CDS            rop (fragment): Rop protein, which maintains plasmids at low copy number; rop
   4760..4864    +  promoter       AmpR promoter: bla
   4865..5725    +  CDS            AmpR: β-lactamase; bla; confers resistance to ampicillin, carbenicillin, and related antibiotics
   5896..6484    +  rep_origin     ori: high-copy-number ColE1/pMB1/pBR322/pUC origin of replication
