[The description below was written by a language model from this plasmid's Addgene catalogue record and pLannotate feature annotations shown in this document.]
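Description:
pAAV-GFAP104-ChromeQ-mCherry is an adeno-associated virus transfer plasmid for mammalian expression, built on a Stratagene-derived pAAV-GFAP104 backbone with a listed total size of about 6.6 kb. It is maintained in E. coli through a high-copy ColE1/pUC-type origin and selected with the AmpR β-lactamase gene. An f1 phage origin is also present. The expression cassette is flanked by AAV2 inverted terminal repeats, which direct replication and packaging of the intervening DNA into AAV particles when rep/cap and helper functions are supplied in trans. In the sequenced record the right ITR is annotated in full, whereas the left one is detected only as short fragments. This is common for ITRs, which are hard to sequence and prone to recombination.

The payload is ChromeQ, a channelrhodopsin-2 variant carrying the A71S, E90A, H114G and R115S substitutions, fused at its C terminus to the red fluorescent protein mCherry so that expressing cells can be identified. The automated annotation labels the opsin as ChR2(H134R), which reflects its closest database match rather than the catalogued mutations. According to the record, expression is driven by the GFAP104 promoter. The feature table does not annotate this promoter, showing only small fragment matches (SV40 small t antigen, EF-1α core) in the region upstream of the opsin. Downstream, a WPRE boosts transcript stability and expression, and a human growth hormone polyadenylation signal terminates the message.

The associated publication describes a screen for channelrhodopsin variants with improved photocurrent and strongly reduced calcium and proton currents. The stated use of this construct is AAV-mediated delivery of ChromeQ-mCherry under GFAP promoter control for light-driven activation of the expressing cells. The depositor notes that both plasmid and virus were tested in vitro.
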