Addgene plasmid #123125: pAAV-GFAP104-ChromeQ-mCherry
Purpose: AAV-mediated expression of ChromeQ-mCherry under the GFAP promoter.
Depositing lab: Edward Boyden. Depositing organization: Massachusetts Institute of Technology. Publication: Multidimensional screening yields channelrhodopsin variants having improved photocurrent and order-of-magnitude reductions in calcium and proton currents. Cho YK, Park D, Yang A, Chen F, Chuong AS, Klapoetke NC, Boyden ES. J Biol Chem. 2019 Jan 4. pii: RA118.006996. doi: 10.1074/jbc.RA118.006996. PubMed 30610117.
Backbone
  Vector backbone: pAAV-GFAP104
  Backbone manufacturer: stratagene
  Backbone size w/o insert (bp): 4915
  Total vector size (bp): 6571
  Vector type: Mammalian Expression, AAV
Growth in bacteria
  Bacterial resistance: Ampicillin, 100 μg/mL
  Growth temperature: 37°C
  Growth strain: NEB Stable
  Growth instructions: Can use DH5alpha at 37°C or Stbl3 at 30°C. Carbenicillin is preferred over ampicillin. In DH5alpha this plasmid may act more like a high copy plasmid, although in Stbl3 it may act more like a low copy plasmid.
  Copy number: High Copy
Gene/Insert
  Gene/Insert name: ChromeQ-mCherry
  Insert size (bp): 1656
  Mutation: Channelrhodopsin-2 (ChR2) with mutations A71S/ E90A/H114G/R115S
  Promoter: GFAP104
  Tag / fusion protein: mCherry (C terminal on insert)
  Cloning method: Restriction Enzyme; 5′ cloning site BamHI (not destroyed); 3′ cloning site EcoRI (not destroyed)
  Sequencing primers: 5′ ggagagctctccccatag; 3′ cagcgtatccacatagcg
Terms and licenses: Academic/Nonprofit Terms; Industry Terms: Not Available to Industry
Depositor comments: The plasmid is fully sequenced in the coding sequence regions (opsin-fluorophore and important flanking regions). Multiple digestions were done to verify the vector structure. The construct and the virus were both tested in vitro.
How to cite: pAAV-GFAP104-ChromeQ-mCherry was a gift from Edward Boyden (Addgene plasmid # 123125 ; http://n2t.net/addgene:123125 ; RRID:Addgene_123125)
